Addgene plasmid #129672: pYPQ292
Purpose: Gateway entry clone for CRISPR-Cas12b systems
Depositing lab: Yiping Qi. Depositing organization: University of Maryland, College Park. Publication: CRISPR-Cas12b enables efficient plant genome engineering. Ming M, Ren Q, Pan C, He Y, Zhang Y, Liu S, Zhong Z, Wang J, Malzahn AA, Wu J, Zheng X, Zhang Y, Qi Y. Nat Plants. 2020 Mar;6(3):202-208. doi: 10.1038/s41477-020-0614-6. Epub 2020 Mar 9. PubMed 32170285.
Backbone
  Vector backbone: pYPQ167
  Total vector size (bp): 6642
  Vector type: Plant Expression, CRISPR ; Gateway compatible AaCas12b entry clone
Growth in bacteria
  Bacterial resistance: Spectinomycin, 50 μg/mL
  Growth temperature: 37°C
  Growth strain: DH5alpha
  Copy number: High Copy
Gene/Insert
  Gene/Insert name: AaCas12b
  Species: Alicyclobacillus acidiphilus
  Mutation: AaCas12b is rice codon optimized
Terms and licenses: Academic/Nonprofit Terms; Industry Terms: Not Available to Industry
How to cite: pYPQ292 was a gift from Yiping Qi (Addgene plasmid # 129672 ; http://n2t.net/addgene:129672 ; RRID:Addgene_129672)
