[The description below was written by a language model from this plasmid's Addgene catalogue record and pLannotate feature annotations shown in this document.]
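Description:
pYPQ292 is a 6,642 bp Gateway entry clone built on the pYPQ167 backbone that carries the nuclease component of a plant CRISPR-Cas12b genome engineering system. It is maintained in E. coli from a high-copy ColE1/pUC-type origin and selected with spectinomycin through an aadA (SmR) aminoglycoside adenylyltransferase gene. Short fragments of a class 1 integron Pc promoter and a gentamicin acetyltransferase gene lie just upstream of aadA and look like remnants of the resistance cassette's origin. Both the depositor sequence and the repository's sequencing result give the same set of features in the same order, differing only in where numbering starts.

The payload is a rice codon-optimized AaCas12b open reading frame of about 3.4 kb. The catalogue attributes it to Alicyclobacillus acidiphilus, whereas the automated annotation matched it to the homologous Cas12b (C2c1) of A. acidoterrestris, which most likely reflects similarity between the orthologues rather than a different insert. The coding sequence is followed by a NOS terminator and poly(A) signal, and the unit is flanked by attL1 and attR5 sites. This site pairing is typical of multisite Gateway assembly, in which an LR reaction joins the Cas12b module with a second entry clone, typically a guide RNA cassette, in a destination vector. No plant promoter is annotated upstream of the gene, so expression presumably depends on a promoter supplied by the destination vector, though the record does not state this. rrnB T1 and T2 terminators upstream of attL1 insulate the insert from read-through transcription in bacteria, and small lacI and lacZα fragments and a T7 promoter are backbone remnants.
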