Features (pLannotate 1.2.2; 13 found; start..end, strand, type, name):
     96..119     +  promoter       Pc promoter (fragment): intI1 (promoter lies within the coding sequence); class 1 integron promoter
    295..351     +  CDS            GmR (fragment): gentamycin acetyltransferase; aacC1; confers resistance to gentamycin
    358..1149    +  CDS            SmR: aminoglycoside adenylyltransferase (Murphy, 1985); aadA; confers resistance to spectinomycin and streptomycin
   1242..1830    +  rep_origin     ori: high-copy-number ColE1/pMB1/pBR322/pUC origin of replication
   2013..2105    +  CDS            lacI (fragment): lac repressor; lacI; The lac repressor binds to the lac operator to inhibit transcription in E. coli. This inhibition can be relieved by adding lactose or isopropyl-β-D-thiogalactopyranoside (IPTG).
   2160..2187    -  terminator     rrnB T2 terminator: transcription terminator T2 from the E. coli rrnB gene
   2319..2362    +  terminator     rrnB T1 terminator: Escherichia coli rrnB; transcription terminator T1 from the E. coli rrnB gene
   2409..2445    -  CDS            lacZα (fragment): LacZα fragment of β-galactosidase; lacZ fragment
   2461..2560    +  protein_bind   attL1: mutant version of attL; recombination site for the Gateway® LR reaction LR Clonase™
   2630..6013    +  CDS            cas12b: CS12B_ALIAG - Also known as c2c1 From Alicyclobacillus acidoterrestris (strain ATCC 49025 / DSM 3922 / CIP 106132 / NCIMB 13137 / GD3B).
   6092..6344    +  terminator     NOS terminator: nopaline synthase terminator and poly(A) signal
   6389..6512    +  protein_bind   attR5: mutant version of attR; recombination site for the Gateway® LR reaction LR Clonase™
   6530..6548    -  promoter       T7 promoter: promoter for bacteriophage T7 RNA polymerase
>Addgene plasmid #129672 | pYPQ292 | depositor full sequence | sequence record 250131 | pYPQ292 sequence 6642 bps
TGGACCAGCCAGGACAGAAATGCCTCGACTTCGCTGCTACCCAAGGTTGCCGGGTGACGCACACCGTGGA
AACGGATGAAGGCACGAACCCAGTGGACATAAGCCTGTTCGGTTCGTAAGCTGTAATGCAAGTAGCGTAT
GCGCTCACGCAACTGGTCCAGAACCTTGACCGAACGCAGCGGTGGTAACGGCGCAGTGGCGGTTTTCATG
GCTTGTTATGACTGTTTTTTTGGGGTACAGTCTATGCCTCGGGCATCCAAGCAGCAAGCGCGTTACGCCG
TGGGTCGATGTTTGATGTTATGGAGCAGCAACGATGTTACGCAGCAGGGCAGTCGCCCTAAAACAAAGTT
AAACATCATGAGGGAAGCGGTGATCGCCGAAGTATCGACTCAACTATCAGAGGTAGTTGGCGTCATCGAG
CGCCATCTCGAACCGACGTTGCTGGCCGTACATTTGTACGGCTCCGCAGTGGATGGCGGCCTGAAGCCAC
ACAGTGATATTGATTTGCTGGTTACGGTGACCGTAAGGCTTGATGAAACAACGCGGCGAGCTTTGATCAA
CGACCTTTTGGAAACTTCGGCTTCCCCTGGAGAGAGCGAGATTCTCCGCGCTGTAGAAGTCACCATTGTT
GTGCACGACGACATCATTCCGTGGCGTTATCCAGCTAAGCGCGAACTGCAATTTGGAGAATGGCAGCGCA
ATGACATTCTTGCAGGTATCTTCGAGCCAGCCACGATCGACATTGATCTGGCTATCTTGCTGACAAAAGC
AAGAGAACATAGCGTTGCCTTGGTAGGTCCAGCGGCGGAGGAACTCTTTGATCCGGTTCCTGAACAGGAT
CTATTTGAGGCGCTAAATGAAACCTTAACGCTATGGAACTCGCCGCCCGACTGGGCTGGCGATGAGCGAA
ATGTAGTGCTTACGTTGTCCCGCATTTGGTACAGCGCAGTAACCGGCAAAATCGCGCCGAAGGATGTCGC
TGCCGACTGGGCAATGGAGCGCCTGCCGGCCCAGTATCAGCCCGTCATACTTGAAGCTAGACAGGCTTAT
CTTGGACAAGAAGAAGATCGCTTGGCCTCGCGCGCAGATCAGTTGGAAGAATTTGTCCACTACGTGAAAG
GCGAGATCACCAAGGTAGTCGGCAAATAACCCTCGAGCCACCCATGACCAAAATCCCTTAACGTGAGTTA
CGCGTCGTTCCACTGAGCGTCAGACCCCGTAGAAAAGATCAAAGGATCTTCTTGAGATCCTTTTTTTCTG
CGCGTAATCTGCTGCTTGCAAACAAAAAAACCACCGCTACCAGCGGTGGTTTGTTTGCCGGATCAAGAGC
TACCAACTCTTTTTCCGAAGGTAACTGGCTTCAGCAGAGCGCAGATACCAAATACTGTCCTTCTAGTGTA
GCCGTAGTTAGGCCACCACTTCAAGAACTCTGTAGCACCGCCTACATACCTCGCTCTGCTAATCCTGTTA
CCAGTGGCTGCTGCCAGTGGCGATAAGTCGTGTCTTACCGGGTTGGACTCAAGACGATAGTTACCGGATA
AGGCGCAGCGGTCGGGCTGAACGGGGGGTTCGTGCACACAGCCCAGCTTGGAGCGAACGACCTACACCGA
ACTGAGATACCTACAGCGTGAGCTATGAGAAAGCGCCACGCTTCCCGAAGGGAGAAAGGCGGACAGGTAT
CCGGTAAGCGGCAGGGTCGGAACAGGAGAGCGCACGAGGGAGCTTCCAGGGGGAAACGCCTGGTATCTTT
ATAGTCCTGTCGGGTTTCGCCACCTCTGACTTGAGCGTCGATTTTTGTGATGCTCGTCAGGGGGGCGGAG
CCTATGGAAAAACGCCAGCAACGCGGCCTTTTTACGGTTCCTGGCCTTTTGCTGGCCTTTTGCTCACATG
TTCTTTCCTGCGTTATCCCCTGATTCTGTGGATAACCGTATTACCGCCTTTGAGTGAGCTGATACCGCTC
GCCGCAGCCGAACGACCGAGCGCAGCGAGTCAGTGAGCGAGGAAGCGGAAGAGCGCCCAATACGCAAACC
GCCTCTCCCCGCGCGTTGGCCGATTCATTAATGCAGCTGGCACGACAGGTTTCCCGACTGGAAAGCGGGC
AGTGAGCGCAACGCAATTAATACGCGTACCGCGAGCCAGGAAGAGTTTGTAGAAACGCAAAAAGGCCATC
CGTCAGGATGGCCTTCTGCTTAGTTTGATGCCTGGCAGTTTATGGCGGGCGTCCTGCCCGCCACCCTCCG
GGCCGTTGCTTCACAACGTTCAAATCCGCTCCCGGCGGATTTGTCCTACTCAGGAGAGCGTTCACCGACA
AACAACAGATAAAACGAAAGGCCCAGTCTTCCGACTGAGCCTTTCGTTTTATTTGATGCCTGGCAGTTCC
CTACTCTCGCGTTAACGCTTGCATGGATGTTTTCCCAGTCACGACGTTGTAAAACGACGGCCAGTCTTAA
GCTCGGGCCCCAAATAATGATTTTATTTTGACTGATAGTGACCTGTTCGTTGCAACAAATTGATGAGCAA
TGCTTTTTTATAATGCCAACTTTGTACAAAAAAGCAGGCTCCGAATTCGCCCTTCACCATGGCTCCTAAG
AAGAAGCGGAAGGTTGGTATTCACGGGGTGCCTGCGGCTGCCGTCAAGTCCATGAAGGTCAAGTTGCGCC
TGGATAACATGCCAGAGATCAGAGCCGGACTTTGGAAACTTCACACCGAGGTTAATGCGGGTGTGCGGTA
CTATACGGAATGGCTTAGCCTTTTGAGGCAAGAAAATCTTTATCGGAGGAGTCCCAATGGCGATGGAGAA
CAAGAATGCTATAAAACTGCTGAGGAATGCAAGGCTGAACTCCTTGAGAGACTCAGAGCCCGCCAAGTTG
AGAATGGGCACTGCGGCCCTGCTGGGAGTGATGACGAACTGCTGCAATTGGCACGGCAACTTTATGAACT
TCTGGTCCCACAAGCAATCGGGGCTAAAGGTGATGCGCAGCAAATCGCAAGGAAGTTTCTTAGTCCCCTT
GCCGACAAGGATGCCGTGGGTGGTTTGGGAATAGCAAAAGCAGGAAATAAGCCTAGGTGGGTTCGGATGA
GGGAGGCTGGAGAGCCAGGTTGGGAAGAGGAAAAGGCTAAAGCCGAGGCGAGAAAGAGTACGGATAGAAC
CGCCGATGTTCTTCGCGCTCTTGCAGACTTCGGTCTTAAACCTCTTATGAGAGTCTACACAGACTCAGAC
ATGTCCAGCGTGCAGTGGAAACCACTTCGCAAAGGACAAGCGGTCAGAACCTGGGATAGAGACATGTTCC
AACAAGCGATCGAAAGAATGATGAGTTGGGAATCGTGGAATCAGCGCGTTGGAGAAGCGTACGCAAAGCT
CGTGGAACAAAAGTCGAGGTTTGAACAGAAAAATTTTGTGGGACAAGAACATCTTGTCCAACTTGTCAAT
CAACTTCAACAAGACATGAAGGAAGCATCACACGGCCTGGAGTCGAAAGAACAAACTGCGCATTACTTGA
CTGGGAGAGCGCTGAGAGGGAGCGACAAAGTTTTTGAGAAGTGGGAAAAACTCGATCCTGATGCCCCATT
TGACCTCTATGATACCGAAATCAAGAATGTTCAACGGAGGAATACTCGCAGGTTCGGATCTCATGATCTG
TTTGCGAAGCTCGCGGAACCTAAATATCAGGCGCTCTGGAGAGAGGACGCTTCTTTCCTCACGAGGTATG
CGGTTTACAATAGCATTGTCAGAAAACTGAATCACGCTAAAATGTTTGCGACTTTTACTCTTCCGGATGC
TACCGCCCACCCGATCTGGACGCGGTTTGACAAACTCGGCGGCAACCTGCACCAGTACACTTTCTTGTTT
AACGAATTTGGCGAGGGCAGGCACGCCATTCGGTTTCAGAAGCTGTTGACGGTTGAGGATGGCGTTGCTA
AAGAGGTCGACGACGTCACGGTTCCGATTTCTATGTCCGCGCAGCTGGATGACCTCTTGCCTCGGGACCC
ACACGAGCTCGTTGCACTCTACTTCCAGGACTACGGTGCAGAACAACATCTGGCTGGAGAGTTTGGCGGC
GCGAAAATTCAATACCGCCGCGATCAATTGAACCACCTGCACGCCAGAAGAGGCGCCAGAGATGTCTACC
TTAATCTGAGCGTCCGCGTTCAGTCACAATCCGAAGCCAGGGGAGAAAGGCGCCCTCCGTATGCAGCGGT
CTTCAGGCTTGTTGGCGATAACCACCGCGCGTTTGTTCACTTTGATAAATTGTCAGATTACCTCGCAGAA
CACCCAGACGATGGTAAGCTGGGGTCGGAAGGTTTGCTCTCTGGGCTCAGAGTCATGTCAGTTGACTTGG
GTCTTAGGACTTCCGCGAGCATATCTGTCTTCCGCGTCGCAAGAAAGGACGAATTGAAGCCGAACAGTGA
AGGCCGGGTCCCTTTTTGCTTCCCGATCGAAGGGAACGAAAACCTCGTTGCTGTCCACGAGCGGAGCCAA
CTGTTGAAGCTTCCCGGTGAAACGGAATCGAAAGATCTGAGAGCGATCAGAGAAGAGCGCCAAAGGACGC
TTAGACAGCTCCGGACGCAACTTGCATACTTGCGCCTTCTGGTTCGCTGCGGTAGTGAAGACGTTGGAAG
AAGAGAGAGGTCATGGGCTAAACTCATAGAGCAACCTATGGATGCTAATCAAATGACGCCTGATTGGAGA
GAAGCATTCGAAGACGAACTTCAGAAACTGAAATCCCTTTACGGGATATGCGGCGATCGCGAGTGGACAG
AAGCAGTGTATGAGTCTGTGAGGCGCGTGTGGCGGCATATGGGTAAACAGGTGCGCGATTGGAGAAAAGA
CGTTAGGAGCGGGGAAAGACCTAAGATACGGGGATATCAGAAAGACGTTGTCGGGGGAAATAGCATTGAA
CAGATTGAATATTTGGAGCGCCAATATAAGTTCCTCAAATCCTGGTCTTTCTTCGGCAAAGTGTCAGGCC
AGGTGATACGCGCGGAAAAGGGATCGCGCTTTGCAATAACTCTGAGAGAACATATTGATCATGCCAAAGA
AGATCGGTTGAAGAAACTCGCCGATAGAATCATCATGGAGGCGCTTGGTTATGTCTACGCCTTGGACGAT
GAACGGGGAAAGGGAAAGTGGGTCGCCAAGTATCCACCTTGCCAACTCATTCTCCTCGAAGAACTTTCCG
AATACCAGTTTAACAACGATCGGCCGCCATCAGAGAATAATCAACTGATGCAGTGGTCCCATCGCGGTGT
GTTTCAAGAGTTGCTCAATCAGGCCCAAGTCCATGATCTGCTTGTTGGCACAATGTATGCAGCCTTTTCC
TCCCGGTTTGATGCAAGAACAGGGGCTCCTGGCATACGCTGTAGACGGGTCCCGGCGAGGTGCGCCCGCG
AACAAAACCCTGAACCGTTCCCCTGGTGGTTGAACAAGTTCGTTGCGGAGCACAAGCTGGACGGGTGTCC
TCTGCGGGCCGACGATCTTATTCCCACCGGGGAAGGGGAATTCTTTGTGAGCCCTTTCTCGGCGGAGGAA
GGGGATTTTCACCAAATACATGCAGATCTTAATGCCGCACAAAATTTGCAGAGGAGACTGTGGTCAGACT
TTGATATTAGTCAGATACGCCTCCGCTGTGACTGGGGAGAGGTCGATGGCGAGCCTGTGTTGATACCAAG
AACGACCGGAAAGAGGACAGCCGATTCGTATGGAAACAAGGTTTTTTACACGAAGACGGGCGTTACTTAC
TACGAAAGAGAAAGAGGGAAGAAGAGAAGGAAAGTCTTTGCCCAAGAAGAATTGAGCGAGGAAGAAGCCG
AGCTCTTGGTCGAAGCGGACGAGGCACGGGAAAAGTCTGTCGTCCTCATGAGGGACCCTTCCGGAATTAT
TAACCGGGGAGATTGGACGCGGCAGAAAGAGTTTTGGTCCATGGTTAATCAACGCATAGAAGGCTACCTT
GTCAAGCAAATAAGAAGTCGCGTGAGATTGCAGGAGAGTGCATGTGAGAACACTGGGGACATAAAGCGTC
CTGCTGCCACCAAAAAGGCCGGACAGGCTAAGAAAAAGAAGTGAGACGACTAGTGGCGGCCGCCGACGTC
CGATCGTTCAAACATTTGGCAATAAAGTTTCTTAAGATTGAATCCTGTTGCCGGTCTTGCGATGATTATC
ATATAATTTCTGTTGAATTACGTTAAGCATGTAATAATTAACATGTAATGCATGACGTTATTTATGAGAT
GGGTTTTTATGATTAGAGTCCCGCAATTATACATTTAATACGCGATAGAAAACAAAATATAGCGCGCAAA
CTAGGATAAATTATCGCGCGCGGTGTCATCTATGTTACTAGATCGGGAATTGATCCCCCCTCGACAGCTT
CCGGAAAGGGCGAATTCGCAACTTTGTATACAAAAGTTGAACGAGAAACGTAAAATGATATAAATATCAA
TATATTAAATTAGATTTTGCATAAAAAACAGACTACATAATACTGTAAAACACAACATATCCAGTCACTA
TGCCATCCAGCTGATATCCCCTATAGTGAGTCGTATTACATGGTCATAGCTGTTTCCTGGCAGCTCTGGC
CCGTGTCTCAAAATCTCTGATGTTACATTGCACAAGATAAAAATATATCATCATGCCTCCTC
