Features (pLannotate 1.2.2; 13 found; start..end, strand, type, name):
    390..482     +  CDS            lacI (fragment): lac repressor; lacI; The lac repressor binds to the lac operator to inhibit transcription in E. coli. This inhibition can be relieved by adding lactose or isopropyl-β-D-thiogalactopyranoside (IPTG).
    537..564     -  terminator     rrnB T2 terminator: transcription terminator T2 from the E. coli rrnB gene
    696..739     +  terminator     rrnB T1 terminator: Escherichia coli rrnB; transcription terminator T1 from the E. coli rrnB gene
    786..822     -  CDS            lacZα (fragment): LacZα fragment of β-galactosidase; lacZ fragment
    838..937     +  protein_bind   attL1: mutant version of attL; recombination site for the Gateway® LR reaction LR Clonase™
   1007..4390    +  CDS            cas12b: CS12B_ALIAG - Also known as c2c1 From Alicyclobacillus acidoterrestris (strain ATCC 49025 / DSM 3922 / CIP 106132 / NCIMB 13137 / GD3B).
   4469..4721    +  terminator     NOS terminator: nopaline synthase terminator and poly(A) signal
   4766..4889    +  protein_bind   attR5: mutant version of attR; recombination site for the Gateway® LR reaction LR Clonase™
   4907..4925    -  promoter       T7 promoter: promoter for bacteriophage T7 RNA polymerase
   5115..5138    +  promoter       Pc promoter (fragment): intI1 (promoter lies within the coding sequence); class 1 integron promoter
   5314..5370    +  CDS            GmR (fragment): gentamycin acetyltransferase; aacC1; confers resistance to gentamycin
   5377..6168    +  CDS            SmR: aminoglycoside adenylyltransferase (Murphy, 1985); aadA; confers resistance to spectinomycin and streptomycin
   6261..207     +  rep_origin     ori (across the origin): high-copy-number ColE1/pMB1/pBR322/pUC origin of replication
>Addgene plasmid #129672 | pYPQ292 | addgene full sequence | sequence record 255064 | Addgene NGS Result
CAGCGTGAGCTATGAGAAAGCGCCACGCTTCCCGAAGGGAGAAAGGCGGACAGGTATCCGGTAAGCGGCA
GGGTCGGAACAGGAGAGCGCACGAGGGAGCTTCCAGGGGGAAACGCCTGGTATCTTTATAGTCCTGTCGG
GTTTCGCCACCTCTGACTTGAGCGTCGATTTTTGTGATGCTCGTCAGGGGGGCGGAGCCTATGGAAAAAC
GCCAGCAACGCGGCCTTTTTACGGTTCCTGGCCTTTTGCTGGCCTTTTGCTCACATGTTCTTTCCTGCGT
TATCCCCTGATTCTGTGGATAACCGTATTACCGCCTTTGAGTGAGCTGATACCGCTCGCCGCAGCCGAAC
GACCGAGCGCAGCGAGTCAGTGAGCGAGGAAGCGGAAGAGCGCCCAATACGCAAACCGCCTCTCCCCGCG
CGTTGGCCGATTCATTAATGCAGCTGGCACGACAGGTTTCCCGACTGGAAAGCGGGCAGTGAGCGCAACG
CAATTAATACGCGTACCGCGAGCCAGGAAGAGTTTGTAGAAACGCAAAAAGGCCATCCGTCAGGATGGCC
TTCTGCTTAGTTTGATGCCTGGCAGTTTATGGCGGGCGTCCTGCCCGCCACCCTCCGGGCCGTTGCTTCA
CAACGTTCAAATCCGCTCCCGGCGGATTTGTCCTACTCAGGAGAGCGTTCACCGACAAACAACAGATAAA
ACGAAAGGCCCAGTCTTCCGACTGAGCCTTTCGTTTTATTTGATGCCTGGCAGTTCCCTACTCTCGCGTT
AACGCTTGCATGGATGTTTTCCCAGTCACGACGTTGTAAAACGACGGCCAGTCTTAAGCTCGGGCCCCAA
ATAATGATTTTATTTTGACTGATAGTGACCTGTTCGTTGCAACAAATTGATGAGCAATGCTTTTTTATAA
TGCCAACTTTGTACAAAAAAGCAGGCTCCGAATTCGCCCTTCACCATGGCTCCTAAGAAGAAGCGGAAGG
TTGGTATTCACGGGGTGCCTGCGGCTGCCGTCAAGTCCATGAAGGTCAAGTTGCGCCTGGATAACATGCC
AGAGATCAGAGCCGGACTTTGGAAACTTCACACCGAGGTTAATGCGGGTGTGCGGTACTATACGGAATGG
CTTAGCCTTTTGAGGCAAGAAAATCTTTATCGGAGGAGTCCCAATGGCGATGGAGAACAAGAATGCTATA
AAACTGCTGAGGAATGCAAGGCTGAACTCCTTGAGAGACTCAGAGCCCGCCAAGTTGAGAATGGGCACTG
CGGCCCTGCTGGGAGTGATGACGAACTGCTGCAATTGGCACGGCAACTTTATGAACTTCTGGTCCCACAA
GCAATCGGGGCTAAAGGTGATGCGCAGCAAATCGCAAGGAAGTTTCTTAGTCCCCTTGCCGACAAGGATG
CCGTGGGTGGTTTGGGAATAGCAAAAGCAGGAAATAAGCCTAGGTGGGTTCGGATGAGGGAGGCTGGAGA
GCCAGGTTGGGAAGAGGAAAAGGCTAAAGCCGAGGCGAGAAAGAGTACGGATAGAACCGCCGATGTTCTT
CGCGCTCTTGCAGACTTCGGTCTTAAACCTCTTATGAGAGTCTACACAGACTCAGACATGTCCAGCGTGC
AGTGGAAACCACTTCGCAAAGGACAAGCGGTCAGAACCTGGGATAGAGACATGTTCCAACAAGCGATCGA
AAGAATGATGAGTTGGGAATCGTGGAATCAGCGCGTTGGAGAAGCGTACGCAAAGCTCGTGGAACAAAAG
TCGAGGTTTGAACAGAAAAATTTTGTGGGACAAGAACATCTTGTCCAACTTGTCAATCAACTTCAACAAG
ACATGAAGGAAGCATCACACGGCCTGGAGTCGAAAGAACAAACTGCGCATTACTTGACTGGGAGAGCGCT
GAGAGGGAGCGACAAAGTTTTTGAGAAGTGGGAAAAACTCGATCCTGATGCCCCATTTGACCTCTATGAT
ACCGAAATCAAGAATGTTCAACGGAGGAATACTCGCAGGTTCGGATCTCATGATCTGTTTGCGAAGCTCG
CGGAACCTAAATATCAGGCGCTCTGGAGAGAGGACGCTTCTTTCCTCACGAGGTATGCGGTTTACAATAG
CATTGTCAGAAAACTGAATCACGCTAAAATGTTTGCGACTTTTACTCTTCCGGATGCTACCGCCCACCCG
ATCTGGACGCGGTTTGACAAACTCGGCGGCAACCTGCACCAGTACACTTTCTTGTTTAACGAATTTGGCG
AGGGCAGGCACGCCATTCGGTTTCAGAAGCTGTTGACGGTTGAGGATGGCGTTGCTAAAGAGGTCGACGA
CGTCACGGTTCCGATTTCTATGTCCGCGCAGCTGGATGACCTCTTGCCTCGGGACCCACACGAGCTCGTT
GCACTCTACTTCCAGGACTACGGTGCAGAACAACATCTGGCTGGAGAGTTTGGCGGCGCGAAAATTCAAT
ACCGCCGCGATCAATTGAACCACCTGCACGCCAGAAGAGGCGCCAGAGATGTCTACCTTAATCTGAGCGT
CCGCGTTCAGTCACAATCCGAAGCCAGGGGAGAAAGGCGCCCTCCGTATGCAGCGGTCTTCAGGCTTGTT
GGCGATAACCACCGCGCGTTTGTTCACTTTGATAAATTGTCAGATTACCTCGCAGAACACCCAGACGATG
GTAAGCTGGGGTCGGAAGGTTTGCTCTCTGGGCTCAGAGTCATGTCAGTTGACTTGGGTCTTAGGACTTC
CGCGAGCATATCTGTCTTCCGCGTCGCAAGAAAGGACGAATTGAAGCCGAACAGTGAAGGCCGGGTCCCT
TTTTGCTTCCCGATCGAAGGGAACGAAAACCTCGTTGCTGTCCACGAGCGGAGCCAACTGTTGAAGCTTC
CCGGTGAAACGGAATCGAAAGATCTGAGAGCGATCAGAGAAGAGCGCCAAAGGACGCTTAGACAGCTCCG
GACGCAACTTGCATACTTGCGCCTTCTGGTTCGCTGCGGTAGTGAAGACGTTGGAAGAAGAGAGAGGTCA
TGGGCTAAACTCATAGAGCAACCTATGGATGCTAATCAAATGACGCCTGATTGGAGAGAAGCATTCGAAG
ACGAACTTCAGAAACTGAAATCCCTTTACGGGATATGCGGCGATCGCGAGTGGACAGAAGCAGTGTATGA
GTCTGTGAGGCGCGTGTGGCGGCATATGGGTAAACAGGTGCGCGATTGGAGAAAAGACGTTAGGAGCGGG
GAAAGACCTAAGATACGGGGATATCAGAAAGACGTTGTCGGGGGAAATAGCATTGAACAGATTGAATATT
TGGAGCGCCAATATAAGTTCCTCAAATCCTGGTCTTTCTTCGGCAAAGTGTCAGGCCAGGTGATACGCGC
GGAAAAGGGATCGCGCTTTGCAATAACTCTGAGAGAACATATTGATCATGCCAAAGAAGATCGGTTGAAG
AAACTCGCCGATAGAATCATCATGGAGGCGCTTGGTTATGTCTACGCCTTGGACGATGAACGGGGAAAGG
GAAAGTGGGTCGCCAAGTATCCACCTTGCCAACTCATTCTCCTCGAAGAACTTTCCGAATACCAGTTTAA
CAACGATCGGCCGCCATCAGAGAATAATCAACTGATGCAGTGGTCCCATCGCGGTGTGTTTCAAGAGTTG
CTCAATCAGGCCCAAGTCCATGATCTGCTTGTTGGCACAATGTATGCAGCCTTTTCCTCCCGGTTTGATG
CAAGAACAGGGGCTCCTGGCATACGCTGTAGACGGGTCCCGGCGAGGTGCGCCCGCGAACAAAACCCTGA
ACCGTTCCCCTGGTGGTTGAACAAGTTCGTTGCGGAGCACAAGCTGGACGGGTGTCCTCTGCGGGCCGAC
GATCTTATTCCCACCGGGGAAGGGGAATTCTTTGTGAGCCCTTTCTCGGCGGAGGAAGGGGATTTTCACC
AAATACATGCAGATCTTAATGCCGCACAAAATTTGCAGAGGAGACTGTGGTCAGACTTTGATATTAGTCA
GATACGCCTCCGCTGTGACTGGGGAGAGGTCGATGGCGAGCCTGTGTTGATACCAAGAACGACCGGAAAG
AGGACAGCCGATTCGTATGGAAACAAGGTTTTTTACACGAAGACGGGCGTTACTTACTACGAAAGAGAAA
GAGGGAAGAAGAGAAGGAAAGTCTTTGCCCAAGAAGAATTGAGCGAGGAAGAAGCCGAGCTCTTGGTCGA
AGCGGACGAGGCACGGGAAAAGTCTGTCGTCCTCATGAGGGACCCTTCCGGAATTATTAACCGGGGAGAT
TGGACGCGGCAGAAAGAGTTTTGGTCCATGGTTAATCAACGCATAGAAGGCTACCTTGTCAAGCAAATAA
GAAGTCGCGTGAGATTGCAGGAGAGTGCATGTGAGAACACTGGGGACATAAAGCGTCCTGCTGCCACCAA
AAAGGCCGGACAGGCTAAGAAAAAGAAGTGAGACGACTAGTGGCGGCCGCCGACGTCCGATCGTTCAAAC
ATTTGGCAATAAAGTTTCTTAAGATTGAATCCTGTTGCCGGTCTTGCGATGATTATCATATAATTTCTGT
TGAATTACGTTAAGCATGTAATAATTAACATGTAATGCATGACGTTATTTATGAGATGGGTTTTTATGAT
TAGAGTCCCGCAATTATACATTTAATACGCGATAGAAAACAAAATATAGCGCGCAAACTAGGATAAATTA
TCGCGCGCGGTGTCATCTATGTTACTAGATCGGGAATTGATCCCCCCTCGACAGCTTCCGGAAAGGGCGA
ATTCGCAACTTTGTATACAAAAGTTGAACGAGAAACGTAAAATGATATAAATATCAATATATTAAATTAG
ATTTTGCATAAAAAACAGACTACATAATACTGTAAAACACAACATATCCAGTCACTATGCCATCCAGCTG
ATATCCCCTATAGTGAGTCGTATTACATGGTCATAGCTGTTTCCTGGCAGCTCTGGCCCGTGTCTCAAAA
TCTCTGATGTTACATTGCACAAGATAAAAATATATCATCATGCCTCCTCTGGACCAGCCAGGACAGAAAT
GCCTCGACTTCGCTGCTACCCAAGGTTGCCGGGTGACGCACACCGTGGAAACGGATGAAGGCACGAACCC
AGTGGACATAAGCCTGTTCGGTTCGTAAGCTGTAATGCAAGTAGCGTATGCGCTCACGCAACTGGTCCAG
AACCTTGACCGAACGCAGCGGTGGTAACGGCGCAGTGGCGGTTTTCATGGCTTGTTATGACTGTTTTTTT
GGGGTACAGTCTATGCCTCGGGCATCCAAGCAGCAAGCGCGTTACGCCGTGGGTCGATGTTTGATGTTAT
GGAGCAGCAACGATGTTACGCAGCAGGGCAGTCGCCCTAAAACAAAGTTAAACATTATGAGGGAAGCGGT
GATCGCCGAAGTATCGACTCAACTATCAGAGGTAGTTGGCGTCATCGAGCGCCATCTCGAACCGACGTTG
CTGGCCGTACATTTGTACGGCTCCGCAGTGGATGGCGGCCTGAAGCCACACAGTGATATTGATTTGCTGG
TTACGGTGACCGTAAGGCTTGATGAAACAACGCGGCGAGCTTTGATCAACGACCTTTTGGAAACTTCGGC
TTCCCCTGGAGAGAGCGAGATTCTCCGCGCTGTAGAAGTCACCATTGTTGTGCACGACGACATCATTCCG
TGGCGTTATCCAGCTAAGCGCGAACTGCAATTTGGAGAATGGCAGCGCAATGACATTCTTGCAGGTATCT
TCGAGCCAGCCACGATCGACATTGATCTGGCTATCTTGCTGACAAAAGCAAGAGAACATAGCGTTGCCTT
GGTAGGTCCAGCGGCGGAGGAACTCTTTGATCCGGTTCCTGAACAGGATCTATTTGAGGCGCTAAATGAA
ACCTTAACGCTATGGAACTCGCCGCCCGACTGGGCTGGCGATGAGCGAAATGTAGTGCTTACGTTGTCCC
GCATTTGGTACAGCGCAGTAACCGGCAAAATCGCGCCGAAGGATGTCGCTGCCGACTGGGCAATGGAGCG
CCTGCCGGCCCAGTATCAGCCCGTCATACTTGAAGCTAGACAGGCTTATCTTGGACAAGAAGAAGATCGC
TTGGCCTCGCGCGCAGATCAGTTGGAAGAATTTGTCCACTACGTGAAAGGCGAGATCACCAAGGTAGTCG
GCAAATAACCCTCGAGCCACCCATGACCAAAATCCCTTAACGTGAGTTACGCGTCGTTCCACTGAGCGTC
AGACCCCGTAGAAAAGATCAAAGGATCTTCTTGAGATCCTTTTTTTCTGCGCGTAATCTGCTGCTTGCAA
ACAAAAAAACCACCGCTACCAGCGGTGGTTTGTTTGCCGGATCAAGAGCTACCAACTCTTTTTCCGAAGG
TAACTGGCTTCAGCAGAGCGCAGATACCAAATACTGTTCTTCTAGTGTAGCCGTAGTTAGGCCACCACTT
CAAGAACTCTGTAGCACCGCCTACATACCTCGCTCTGCTAATCCTGTTACCAGTGGCTGCTGCCAGTGGC
GATAAGTCGTGTCTTACCGGGTTGGACTCAAGACGATAGTTACCGGATAAGGCGCAGCGGTCGGGCTGAA
CGGGGGGTTCGTGCACACAGCCCAGCTTGGAGCGAACGACCTACACCGAACTGAGATACCTA
